Addgene plasmid #111305: pJU225 Prp8-TAP
Purpose: Prp8-TAP
Depositing lab: Christine Guthrie. Depositing organization: University of California, San Francisco (UCSF). Publication: Mutagenesis of the yeast gene PRP8 reveals domains governing the specificity and fidelity of 3' splice site selection. Umen JG, Guthrie C. Genetics. 1996 Jun;143(2):723-39. PubMed 8725222.
Backbone
  Vector backbone: pRS424
  Vector type: Yeast Expression
  Selectable markers: TRP1
Growth in bacteria
  Bacterial resistance: Ampicillin, 100 μg/mL
  Growth temperature: 37°C
  Growth strain: DH5alpha
  Copy number: Low Copy
Gene/Insert
  Gene/Insert name: PRP8 (alt names: RNA8; SLT21)
  Species: S. cerevisiae (budding yeast)
  Entrez Gene: PRP8 (a.k.a. YHR165C, DBF3, DNA39, RNA8, SLT21, USA2)
Terms and licenses: Academic/Nonprofit Terms; Industry Terms: Not Available to Industry
Depositor comments: Plasmid pJU225 (PRP8 TRPl2p) was constructed from a previously described plasmid JDYl3 (GAL::PRP8) (BROWN and BEGGS 1992). The galactose driven promoter in this plasmid was removed by cutting with NheI and XhoI. A wild-type copy of the promoter was amplified by PCR under nonmutagenic conditions and used to replace the galactose driven promoter. The entire PRP8 gene was then excised using XhoI and NotI and ligated to plasmid pRS424 (TRPl 2p) also cut with XhoI and NotI.
How to cite: pJU225 Prp8-TAP was a gift from Christine Guthrie (Addgene plasmid # 111305 ; http://n2t.net/addgene:111305 ; RRID:Addgene_111305)
