[The description below was written by a language model from this plasmid's Addgene catalogue record and pLannotate feature annotations shown in this document.]
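Description:
pJU225 Prp8-TAP is a yeast expression plasmid built on pRS424, a 2μ-based episomal shuttle vector that carries the TRP1 auxotrophic marker for selection in tryptophan-auxotrophic Saccharomyces cerevisiae. For work in E. coli it carries a ColE1/pUC-type origin and the β-lactamase gene for ampicillin selection. An f1 origin and the pBluescript-derived lacZα/T7/T3 region flanking the cloning site are also present. The catalogue lists the bacterial copy number as low, although the annotated origin is of the high-copy type. The sequenced plasmid is about 15.8 kb.

The insert is the full-length S. cerevisiae PRP8 gene, which encodes the large U5 snRNP protein that scaffolds spliceosome assembly and contacts the splice sites and branch region. According to the depositor, the parent pJU225 was derived from a GAL-driven PRP8 plasmid by replacing the galactose promoter with a PCR-amplified wild-type PRP8 promoter, and the whole gene was then moved into pRS424 as an XhoI–NotI fragment. The upstream genomic sequence consistently includes a fragment of the neighbouring CDC23 gene.

In the sequenced construct the PRP8 open reading frame is followed directly by a calmodulin-binding peptide and Staphylococcus protein A IgG-binding domains, which are the two affinity modules of a C-terminal tandem affinity purification (TAP) tag. An ADH1 terminator follows the tag. Downstream lies a kanamycin-resistance gene between the Ashbya gossypii TEF promoter and terminator, an arrangement typical of KanMX tagging modules that confer G418 resistance in yeast. The depositor comments describe only the untagged parent and do not explain how the tag was added. The construct is suited to expressing tagged Prp8 from its own promoter for two-step affinity purification of Prp8-containing spliceosomal complexes.
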