Features (pLannotate 1.2.2; 27 found; start..end, strand, type, name):
     59..77      +  promoter       T7 promoter: promoter for bacteriophage T7 RNA polymerase
    100..594     +  CDS            CDC23 (fragment): CDC23_YEAST - Experimental evidence at protein level: Swiss-Prot protein existence level 1. Component of the anaphase promoting complex/cyclosome (APC/C), a cell cycle-regulated E3 ubiquitin-protein ligase complex that controls progression through mitosis and the G1 phase of the cell cycle. The APC/C is thought to confer substrate specificity and, in the presence of ubiquitin-conjugating E2 enzymes, it catalyzes the formation of protein-ubiquitin conjugates that are subsequently degraded by the 26S proteasome. In early mitosis, the APC/C is activated by CDC20 and targets securin PDS1, the B-ty
    819..8057    +  CDS            PRP8 (sequence partly withheld): PRP8_YEAST - Also known as DBF3, DNA39, RNA8, SLT21, USA2. Experimental evidence at protein level: Swiss-Prot protein existence level 1. Functions as a scaffold that mediates the ordered assembly of spliceosomal proteins and snRNAs. Required for association of BRR2 with the spliceosomal U5 snRNP, and the subsequent assembly of the U4/U6-U5 tri-snRNP complex. Functions as scaffold that positions spliceosomal U2, U5 and U6 snRNAs at splice sites on pre-mRNA substrates, so that splicing can occur. Interacts with both the 5' and the 3' splice site, as well as the branch region. Has a role in branc
   8061..8138    +  CDS            CBP: calmodulin-binding peptide derived from skeletal muscle myosin light chain kinase; binds calmodulin with nanomolar affinity in the presence of calcium
   8214..8606    +  CDS            spa (fragment): SPA_STAAM - Experimental evidence at protein level: Swiss-Prot protein existence level 1. Plays a role in the inhibition of the host innate and adaptive immune responses. Possesses five immunoglobulin-binding domains that capture both the fragment crystallizable region (Fc region) and the Fab region (part of Ig that identifies antigen) of immunoglobulins (By similarity). In turn, Staphylococcus aureus is protected from phagocytic killing via inhibition of Ig Fc region. In addition, the host elicited B-cell response is prevented due to a decrease of antibody-secreting cell proliferation that en
   8630..8817    +  terminator     ADH1 terminator: S. cerevisiae ADH1; transcription terminator for the S. cerevisiae alcohol dehydrogenase 1 (ADH1) gene
   8892..9235    +  promoter       TEF promoter: Ashbya gossypii TEF promoter
   9236..10045   +  CDS            KanR: aminoglycoside phosphotransferase; aph(3')-Ia; confers resistance to kanamycin
  10051..10248   +  terminator     TEF terminator: Ashbya gossypii TEF terminator
  10348..10368   -  intron         CMV intron (fragment): modified intron A from human cytomegalovirus (CMV)
  10368..10392   -  misc_feature   MCS (fragment): pBluescript multiple cloning site
  10405..10423   -  promoter       T3 promoter: promoter for bacteriophage T3 RNA polymerase
  10466..10488   -  protein_bind   lac operator (fragment): The lac repressor binds to the lac operator to inhibit transcription in E. coli. This inhibition can be relieved by adding lactose or isopropyl-β-D-thiogalactopyranoside (IPTG). lac repressor encoded by lacI
  10492..10522   -  promoter       lac promoter: promoter for the E. coli lac operon
  10537..10558   -  protein_bind   CAP binding site: CAP binding activates transcription in the presence of cAMP. E. coli catabolite activator protein
  10571..10663   -  CDS            lacI (fragment): lac repressor; lacI; The lac repressor binds to the lac operator to inhibit transcription in E. coli. This inhibition can be relieved by adding lactose or isopropyl-β-D-thiogalactopyranoside (IPTG).
  10846..11434   -  rep_origin     ori: high-copy-number ColE1/pMB1/pBR322/pUC origin of replication
  11605..12465   -  CDS            AmpR: β-lactamase; bla; confers resistance to ampicillin, carbenicillin, and related antibiotics
  12466..12570   -  promoter       AmpR promoter: bla
  12597..13939   -  rep_origin     2μ ori: yeast 2μ plasmid origin of replication
  14007..14042   +  CDS            rop (fragment): Rop protein, which maintains plasmids at low copy number; rop
  14144..14193   +  misc_feature   bom (fragment): basis of mobility region from pBR322
  14332..14479   +  promoter       TRP1 promoter: S. cerevisiae TRP1
  14480..15154   +  CDS            TRP1: phosphoribosylanthranilate isomerase, required for tryptophan biosynthesis; S. cerevisiae TRP1; yeast auxotrophic marker
  15205..15256   +  misc_feature   bom (fragment): basis of mobility region from pBR322
  15284..15712   -  rep_origin     f1 ori (sequence partly withheld): f1 bacteriophage origin of replication; arrow indicates direction of (+) strand synthesis
  15716..51      -  CDS            lacZα (fragment) (across the origin): LacZα fragment of β-galactosidase; lacZ fragment
>Addgene plasmid #111305 | pJU225 Prp8-TAP | addgene full sequence | sequence record 215536 | Addgene NGS Result
GGTAACGCCAGGGTTTTCCCAGTCACGACGTTGTAAAACGACGGCCAGTGAGCGCGCGTAATACGACTCA
CTATAGGGCGAATTGGGTACCGGGCCCCCCCTCGAGACTTCAAAGCATGGTTTGGTTTGGGCCAGGCTTA
TGCTCTCCTGGACATGCATTTATATTCTCTTTACTACTTCCAGAAAGCTTGCACTTTGAAACCTTGGGAT
CGTCGGATTTGGCAAGTATTGGGAGAATGTTATAGTAAGACGGGAAATAAGGTAGAAGCTATAAAATGCT
ACAAAAGATCCATAAAAGCTTCACAAACGGTCGATCAAAATACTTCAATATATTACCGGTTAGCGCAACT
ATATGAAGAACTTGAAGACTTGCAAGAATGTAAGAAGTTCATGATGAAATGTGTAGATGTGGAAGAACTT
CTGGAAGGTATAGTAACAGATGAAACCGTGAAGGCTAGGCTTTGGCTGGCAATATTTGAGATTAAGGCAG
GAAACTACCAATTGGCTTATGATTATGCCATGGGGGTATCTAGTGGAACGTCTCAAGAGATTGAAGAGGC
TCGTATGCTGGCTCGGGAGTGCAGAAGGCATATGTAGTGAAGTGAACATACACATAGCTATTCGTACTAA
ATGATATGAAATTTTTATAAATGCCAGGCTATATAGCTATTTAAAGTGACCATGGCAGAAGGATGAACCG
AGGTAATACGGCTAGTACAAAAGCAACAAAGTTAGGAATACAATTTGAGAAACGAAGACCATAGAAAATA
CTTGTGCGATTGAACTTCCTTCCAAAAAAAAAATAGCGTCAAAGAAAGATGAGTGGACTACCGCCCCCAC
CTCCTGGTTTTGAAGAGGACAGCGACTTAGCACTTCCACCACCACCACCACCACCGCCTGGATACGAAAT
CGAAGAACTGGATAATCCGATGGTGCCATCATCGGTAAATGAGGATACATTCCTTCCGCCTCCACCACCT
CCTCCAAGCAACTTCGAAATAAACGCTGAAGAAATTGTGGACTTCACATTACCACCGCCACCACCCCCTC
CAGGTCTAGATGAATTAGAGACTAAAGCAGAAAAGAAAGTAGAATTACATGGAAAGAGAAAATTGGACAT
AGGAAAAGATACTTTCGTCACTCGAAAATCAAGAAAGCGTGCAAAAAAAATGACCAAAAAGGCAAAGAGA
AGCAATTTATATACTCCTAAAGCCGAGATGCCACCGGAACATCTGCGAAAGATTATTAATACTCACAGTG
ACATGGCCTCCAAAATGTACAATACTGATAAAAAGGCTTTTCTAGGCGCTCTAAAGTATTTACCGCACGC
GATTTTAAAATTGTTAGAGAACATGCCTCATCCATGGGAGCAAGCCAAAGAAGTTAAAGTTTTATATCAC
ACTTCAGGAGCCATAACATTTGTGAATGAAACACCAAGAGTAATAGAGCCTGTATATACTGCCCAATGGT
CAGCTACTTGGATAGCAATGAGGAGAGAAAAACGAGATAGAACACATTTTAAAAGAATGAGATTTCCACC
TTTCGATGATGACGAACCACCTCTGTCATATGAACAGCACATAGAAAATATCGAGCCACTGGATCCTATA
AATCTTCCCTTAGACTCTCAAGATGATGAATATGTTAAAGATTGGCTCTACGATTCCCGGCCCTTGGAGG
AGGATAGTAAAAAGGTCAATGGTACATCTTATAAAAAGTGGAGTTTTGATTTACCTGAAATGTCGAACTT
ATATAGGTTATCAACGCCACTTAGAGATGAAGTAACTGACAAAAATTACTATTATCTTTTCGATAAAAAA
TCTTTTTTTAACGGTAAAGCCCTTAATAACGCAATCCCTGGAGGTCCTAAATTTGAACCTTTATACCCAA
GAGAAGAGGAGGAAGATTATAACGAATTCAACTCTATAGATAGAGTAATATTTAGGGTTCCTATTAGAAG
CGAATATAAGGTAGCGTTTCCTCATCTATATAATTCCCGGCCCCGTTCAGTGCGCATACCATGGTATAAT
AATCCAGTGTCGTGTATTATCCAGAACGATGAGGAGTACGACACGCCTGCACTTTTTTTTGATCCATCGC
TGAACCCAATACCTCACTTTATTGATAATAATTCATCCCTCAACGTATCAAATACAAAGGAAAACGGTGA
TTTCACTTTACCTGAAGATTTTGCACCTCTTTTGGCTGAAGAAGAAGAACTTATTTTGCCAAATACAAAA
GATGCGATGTCGTTATATCATTCACCTTTTCCATTTAATAGAACTAAAGGAAAAATGGTGAGAGCACAAG
ATGTTGCCCTGGCTAAAAAATGGTTTTTGCAACATCCTGACGAGGAGTATCCCGTTAAAGTTAAGGTCTC
TTACCAAAAGCTCTTGAAGAACTACGTGCTAAATGAATTGCACCCTACTTTGCCAACAAACCACAACAAA
ACTAAGTTATTGAAGAGTTTAAAAAATACCAAGTATTTTCAACAAACTACAATTGATTGGGTAGAGGCAG
GACTCCAGCTATGTCGACAAGGACACAATATGTTAAATTTATTAATCCACAGAAAGGGCCTAACTTATTT
ACATCTCGACTACAATTTCAATTTAAAACCAACTAAAACCTTAACCACAAAAGAACGTAAAAAGTCAAGA
CTTGGAAACTCATTTCATTTGATGCGTGAATTGCTAAAAATGATGAAACTGATTGTAGATACACATGTGC
AGTTTAGGTTAGGAAATGTAGATGCCTTCCAGTTAGCAGATGGTATACATTATATTTTGAACCACATAGG
ACAATTGACCGGTATTTATCGTTATAAATATAAAGTAATGCATCAAATCCGCGCATGTAAAGATCTGAAA
CATATCATATATTATAAGTTTAATAAAAATTTGGGAAAAGGACCTGGTTGTGGATTTTGGCAACCTGCGT
GGAGAGTGTGGCTAAATTTCTTAAGAGGCACTATACCACTACTCGAAAGATATATTGGAAACCTTATCAC
ACGTCAATTTGAAGGCCGTTCTAATGAAATTGTCAAAACTACAACTAAACAAAGACTTGACGCCTACTAC
GATCTTGAGTTACGAAACTCGGTCATGGATGACATTTTAGAAATGATGCCTGAGAGTATTCGACAGAAAA
AGGCAAGAACTATACTGCAACATTTAAGTGAGGCTTGGAGATGTTGGAAGGCTAATATTCCATGGGATGT
TCCTGGTATGCCAGCCCCAATCAAAAAAATAATTGAACGGTATATAAAATCCAAAGCTGATGCCTGGGTA
TCTGCAGCTCATTACAATCGAGAACGTATAAAGCGTGGAGCTCACGTCGAAAAGACTATGGTTAAAAAAA
ATCTGGGGCGTTTAACGAGACTTTGGATCAAAAATGAGCAGGAACGTCAAAGGCAAATACAGAAAAACGG
TCCCGAAATTACTCCCGAAGAGGCTACGACCATATTTTCTGTTATGGTTGAGTGGCTTGAATCAAGGAGC
TTTTCACCAATACCATTTCCACCTTTAACTTACAAAAATGATACTAAGATATTAGTTCTTGCCCTCGAAG
ACCTAAAAGATGTCTACGCATCAAAAGTACGTTTAAATGCATCTGAAAGGGAAGAACTTGCGTTGATAGA
GGAGGCTTATGATAATCCTCACGATACTTTGAACAGAATCAAAAAGTACTTGTTGACCCAGCGAGTTTTT
AAGCCTGTTGATATAACCATGATGGAAAACTATCAAAACATTTCCCCTGTTTATTCAGTTGATCCCTTGG
AAAAGATTACCGATGCATATCTTGATCAGTATTTATGGTACGAAGCTGACCAACGAAAGCTTTTCCCAAA
CTGGATTAAACCAAGTGATTCAGAGATACCACCTCTTCTGGTATACAAGTGGACTCAGGGTATAAACAAC
CTATCTGAAATTTGGGATGTATCCAGAGGCCAATCTGCAGTTTTGCTTGAGACTACTTTGGGTGAAATGG
CCGAAAAAATTGACTTTACTTTACTTAATAGATTACTTCGCCTGATTGTAGATCCTAATATTGCTGACTA
TATCACTGCAAAAAATAATGTTGTTATCAACTTTAAAGATATGAGTCACGTCAACAAATATGGCTTAATA
CGCGGGTTGAAGTTCGCTTCTTTCATATTCCAATATTACGGACTAGTTATAGATCTTTTACTATTGGGTC
AGGAAAGGGCTACAGATTTGGCTGGTCCAGCTAACAATCCAAATGAATTTATGCAATTCAAGAGCAAAGA
AGTAGAAAAGGCACATCCGATCAGACTTTACACCAGATATTTAGATCGTATATATATGCTTTTTCACTTT
GAAGAAGATGAGGGAGAGGAATTGACTGATGAATACTTGGCAGAGAATCCAGATCCAAACTTTGAAAACA
GCATCGGATACAATAATAGAAAATGCTGGCCCAAAGATTCGCGCATGAGGCTAATACGTCAGGACGTTAA
CCTAGGGCGAGCAGTGTTTTGGGAAATTCAAAGTAGGGTGCCAACTTCGTTAACGTCAATTAAATGGGAA
AATGCTTTTGTTTCCGTATACAGTAAAAACAATCCGAACTTACTCTTCTCTATGTGTGGTTTTGAAGTCA
GAATATTACCAAGACAAAGAATGGAAGAGGTGGTTTCTAACGATGAAGGTGTTTGGGATTTAGTTGACGA
AAGAACCAAGCAAAGAACTGCAAAAGCATATTTAAAGGTATCTGAAGAAGAAATCAAAAAATTTGACAGC
AGAATAAGAGGCATATTGATGGCCTCCGGTTCAACCACTTTTACTAAAGTGGCCGCTAAATGGAACACTT
CACTGATATCCCTTTTCACATACTTTAGAGAAGCCATTGTTGCCACGGAGCCGTTATTAGATATCCTGGT
GAAAGGAGAAACAAGAATTCAAAACCGTGTCAAACTTGGTTTAAATTCGAAAATGCCAACAAGATTTCCA
CCTGCTGTTTTTTATACACCAAAAGAACTTGGTGGGTTGGGTATGATTAGTGCTTCTCATATTTTAATTC
CTGCATCTGACTTAAGTTGGTCAAAACAGACCGATACTGGAATTACGCATTTTCGTGCTGGTATGACGCA
CGAGGATGAAAAATTAATCCCAACTATCTTCCGTTACATCACTACTTGGGAAAATGAATTTTTAGACTCT
CAAAGGGTGTGGGCCGAGTATGCAACGAAAAGGCAGGAAGCTATTCAGCAGAATAGGAGGTTAGCTTTTG
AAGAACTTGAAGGATCGTGGGATCGTGGTATACCTCGTATTAGCACTTTATTTCAAAGAGATCGACATAC
TCTAGCGTATGACAGAGGTCACAGAATCCGTAGGGAATTTAAACAGTACTCTCTAGAGAGAAACAGCCCC
TTTTGGTGGACAAACTCCCACCATGACGGTAAATTATGGAATTTAAATGCCTATAGAACTGATGTGATTC
AAGCCCTAGGAGGTATTGAAACAATTTTGGAACACACTTTATTTAAGGGGACTGGTTTTAATTCATGGGA
AGGTTTGTTTTGGGAAAAGGCGTCCGGGTTTGAGGATTCCATGCAATTTAAGAAGCTAACTCATGCTCAA
AGAACTGGTTTAAGCCAAATTCCAAATCGTAGATTTACCTTATGGTGGTCACCAACTATTAACAGAGCAA
ATGTCTATGTCGGTTTCTTGGTGCAATTGGATCTGACTGGTATCTTCCTCCATGGTAAAATTCCTACGTT
AAAAATATCTTTAATTCAAATATTCCGTGCTCATTTGTGGCAAAAAATACATGAAAGTATAGTTTTTGAT
ATTTGTCAAATTCTCGATGGTGAGCTAGATGTTTTGCAAATTGAATCTGTGACTAAAGAAACAGTGCATC
CCCGCAAATCGTACAAGATGAATTCATCTGCCGCTGACATAACTATGGAAAGTGTTCATGAATGGGAAGT
TTCAAAACCCTCCCTATTACATGAAACAAATGACTCATTTAAGGGATTGATTACCAACAAAATGTGGTTT
GATGTACAATTGAGATACGGTGATTATGATTCTCATGATATATCTCGTTATGTGAGGGCAAAATTCCTCG
ATTATACAACAGATAATGTCAGCATGTATCCCTCCCCAACAGGTGTTATGATCGGTATCGATTTGGCTTA
TAACATGTATGATGCCTATGGTAATTGGTTCAACGGATTAAAACCTTTGATACAAAATAGTATGAGAACA
ATTATGAAAGCTAACCCAGCATTATATGTCCTTCGTGAACGTATTAGAAAAGGTCTTCAAATATATCAAT
CTAGTGTACAGGAACCATTTTTAAACTCCTCAAACTATGCCGAGTTATTCAATAACGACATTAAACTCTT
CGTTGACGACACTAATGTGTATAGAGTTACTGTCCACAAGACTTTTGAAGGGAACGTTGCTACAAAAGCA
ATTAATGGTTGCATTTTCACTTTAAATCCAAAGACTGGGCATCTGTTTCTGAAAATTATCCATACCTCTG
TATGGGCCGGTCAAAAACGTTTAAGCCAATTGGCCAAATGGAAAACAGCTGAGGAAGTTAGTGCTCTTGT
GAGATCTTTGCCCAAAGAAGAGCAGCCAAAACAAATTATCGTCACAAGAAAGGCAATGCTTGATCCTTTA
GAGGTTCACATGCTTGACTTTCCTAACATAGCAATCAGGCCAACAGAGCTGCGACTACCATTTTCAGCTG
CAATGTCAATAGATAAACTTTCTGATGTTGTGATGAAAGCTACTGAACCTCAGATGGTTCTGTTTAACAT
TTATGATGATTGGTTAGACCGTATTTCATCGTACACTGCATTTTCTAGACTTACACTACTTTTAAGAGCT
TTAAAGACGAACGAGGAAAGTGCCAAAATGATTCTACTCAGTGACCCCACGATCACTATCAAATCGTACC
ATTTATGGCCTTCATTCACTGATGAACAATGGATCACTATCGAATCTCAAATGAGAGATTTGATTTTGAC
TGAGTACGGCAGAAAATACAATGTCAATATATCTGCCTTAACTCAAACGGAAATTAAAGATATTATATTG
GGTCAAAATATCAAGGCACCATCTGTGAAGAGACAAAAAATGGCTGAATTAGAAGCTGCCAGGTCAGAAA
AGCAGAACGACGAAGAAGCTGCAGGTGCATCAACTGTTATGAAAACTAAAACTATCAATGCGCAAGGTGA
GGAGATAGTTGTAGTAGCTTCCGCTGATTACGAAAGTCAAACGTTTAGT
[735 nt withheld, positions 7260-7994]
TTACAGTTTAGCGAATTGGCGGGGGACGAAGAGTTAGAGGCCGAACAAATCGATGTATTTAGCATGAAGC
GACGATGGAAAAAGAATTTCATAGCCGTCTCAGCAGCCAACCGCTTTAAGAAAATCTCATCCTCCGGGGC
ACTTGATTATGGTACCCCAACTACTGCTTCTGAAAATCTATATTTTCAAGGTGAACTAAAAACTGCTGCT
TTGGCTCAACATGCGATTAAAGCTGATGCGCAACAAAATAACTTCAACAAAGATCAACAAAGCGCCTTCT
ATGAAATCTTGAACATGCCTAACTTAAACGAAGCGCAACGTAACGGCTTCATTCAAAGTCTTAAAGACGA
CCCAAGCCAAAGCACTAACGTTTTAGGTGAAGCTAAAAAATTAAACGAATCTCAAGCACCGAAAGCTGAT
AACAATTTCAACAAAGAACAACAAAATGCTTTCTATGAAATCTTGAATATGCCTAACTTAAACGAAGAAC
AACGCAATGGTTTCATCCAAAGCTTAAAAGATGACCCAAGCCAAAGTGCTAACCTATTGTCGGAAGCTAA
AAAGTTAAATGAATCTCAAGCACCGAAAGCGGATAACAAATTCAACAAAGAATAAGGCGCGCCACTTCTA
AATAAGCGAATTTCTTATGATTTATGATTTTTATTATTAAATAAGTTATAAAAAAAATAAGTGTATACAA
ATTTTAAAGTGACCCTTAGGTTTTAAAACGAAAATTCTTATTCTTGAGTAACTCTTTCCTGTAGGTCAGG
TTGCTTTCTCAGGTATAGTATGAGGTCGCTCTCATTGACCACACCTCTACCGGCAGATCCGCTAGGGATA
ACAGGGTAATATAGATCTGTTTAGCTTGCCTCGTCCCCGCCGGGTCACCCGGCCAGCGACATGGAGGCCC
AGAATACCCTCCTTGACAGTCTTGACGTGCGCAGCTCAGGGGCATGATGTGACTGTCGCCCGTACATTTA
GCCCATACATCCCCATGTATAATCATTTGCATCCATACATTTTGATGGCCGCACGGCGCGAAGCAAAAAT
TACGGCTCCTCGCTGCAGACCTGCGAGCAGGGAAACGCTCCCCTCACAGACGCGTTGAATTGTCCCCACG
CCGCGCCCCTGTAGAGAAATATAAAAGGTTAGGATTTGCCACTGAGGTTCTTCTTTCATATACTTCCTTT
TAAAATCTTGCTAGGATACAGTTCTCACATCACATCCGAACATAAACAACCATGGGTAAGGAAAAGACTC
ACGTTTCGAGGCCGCGATTAAATTCCAACATGGATGCTGATTTATATGGGTATAAATGGGCTCGCGATAA
TGTCGGGCAATCAGGTGCGACAATCTATCGATTGTATGGGAAGCCCGATGCGCCAGAGTTGTTTCTGAAA
CATGGCAAAGGTAGCGTTGCCAATGATGTTACAGATGAGATGGTCAGACTAAACTGGCTGACGGAATTTA
TGCCTCTTCCGACCATCAAGCATTTTATCCGTACTCCTGATGATGCATGGTTACTCACCACTGCGATCCC
CGGCAAAACAGCATTCCAGGTATTAGAAGAATATCCTGATTCAGGTGAAAATATTGTTGATGCGCTGGCA
GTGTTCCTGCGCCGGTTGCATTCGATTCCTGTTTGTAATTGTCCTTTTAACAGCGATCGCGTATTTCGTC
TCGCTCGGGCGCAATCACGAATGAATAACGGTTTGGTTGATGCGAGTGATTTTGATGACGAGCGTAATGG
CTGGCCTGTTGAACAAGTCTGGAAAGAAATGCATAAGCTTTTGCCATTCTCACCGGATTCAGTCGTCACT
CATGGTGATTTCTCACTTGATAACCTTATTTTTGACGAGGGGAAATTAATAGGTTGTATTGATGTTGGAC
GAGTCGGAATCGCAGACCGATACCAGGATCTTGCCATCCTATGGAACTGCCTCGGTGAGTTTTCTCCTTC
ATTACAGAAACGGCTTTTTCAAAAATATGGTATTGATAATCCTGATATGAATAAATTGCAGTTTCATTTG
ATGCTCGATGAGTTTTTCTAATCAGTACTGACAATAAAAAGATTCTTGTTTTCAAGAACTTGTCATTTGT
ATAGTTTTTTTATATTGTAGTTGTTCTATTTTAATCAAATGTTAGCGTGATTTATATTTTTTTTCGCCTC
GACATCATCTGCCCAGATGCGAAGTTAAGTGCGCAGAAAGTAATATCATGCGTCAATCGTATGTGAATGC
TGGTCGCTATACTGCTGTCGATTCGATACTAACGCCGCCATCCAGTTTAAACGAGCTCGAATTCATCGAT
GATATCAGATCCGCTAGTGGCCTATGCGGCCGCGGATCTGCCGGTCTCCCTATAGTGAGTCGTAGCGGCC
GCCACCGCGGTGGAGCTCCAGCTTTTGTTCCCTTTAGTGAGGGTTAATTGCGCGCTTGGCGTAATCATGG
TCATAGCTGTTTCCTGTGTGAAATTGTTATCCGCTCACAATTCCACACAACATACGAGCCGGAAGCATAA
AGTGTAAAGCCTGGGGTGCCTAATGAGTGAGCTAACTCACATTAATTGCGTTGCGCTCACTGCCCGCTTT
CCAGTCGGGAAACCTGTCGTGCCAGCTGCATTAATGAATCGGCCAACGCGCGGGGAGAGGCGGTTTGCGT
ATTGGGCGCTCTTCCGCTTCCTCGCTCACTGACTCGCTGCGCTCGGTCGTTCGGCTGCGGCGAGCGGTAT
CAGCTCACTCAAAGGCGGTAATACGGTTATCCACAGAATCAGGGGATAACGCAGGAAAGAACATGTGAGC
AAAAGGCCAGCAAAAGGCCAGGAACCGTAAAAAGGCCGCGTTGCTGGCGTTTTTCCATAGGCTCCGCCCC
CCTGACGAGCATCACAAAAATCGACGCTCAAGTCAGAGGTGGCGAAACCCGACAGGACTATAAAGATACC
AGGCGTTTCCCCCTGGAAGCTCCCTCGTGCGCTCTCCTGTTCCGACCCTGCCGCTTACCGGATACCTGTC
CGCCTTTCTCCCTTCGGGAAGCGTGGCGCTTTCTCATAGCTCACGCTGTAGGTATCTCAGTTCGGTGTAG
GTCGTTCGCTCCAAGCTGGGCTGTGTGCACGAACCCCCCGTTCAGCCCGACCGCTGCGCCTTATCCGGTA
ACTATCGTCTTGAGTCCAACCCGGTAAGACACGACTTATCGCCACTGGCAGCAGCCACTGGTAACAGGAT
TAGCAGAGCGAGGTATGTAGGCGGTGCTACAGAGTTCTTGAAGTGGTGGCCTAACTACGGCTACACTAGA
AGAACAGTATTTGGTATCTGCGCTCTGCTGAAGCCAGTTACCTTCGGAAAAAGAGTTGGTAGCTCTTGAT
CCGGCAAACAAACCACCGCTGGTAGCGGTGGTTTTTTTGTTTGCAAGCAGCAGATTACGCGCAGAAAAAA
AGGATCTCAAGAAGATCCTTTGATCTTTTCTACGGGGTCTGACGCTCAGTGGAACGAAAACTCACGTTAA
GGGATTTTGGTCATGAGATTATCAAAAAGGATCTTCACCTAGATCCTTTTAAATTAAAAATGAAGTTTTA
AATCAATCTAAAGTATATATGAGTAAACTTGGTCTGACAGTTACCAATGCTTAATCAGTGAGGCACCTAT
CTCAGCGATCTGTCTATTTCGTTCATCCATAGTTGCCTGACTCCCCGTCGTGTAGATAACTACGATACGG
GAGGGCTTACCATCTGGCCCCAGTGCTGCAATGATACCGCGAGACCCACGCTCACCGGCTCCAGATTTAT
CAGCAATAAACCAGCCAGCCGGAAGGGCCGAGCGCAGAAGTGGTCCTGCAACTTTATCCGCCTCCATCCA
GTCTATTAATTGTTGCCGGGAAGCTAGAGTAAGTAGTTCGCCAGTTAATAGTTTGCGCAACGTTGTTGCC
ATTGCTACAGGCATCGTGGTGTCACGCTCGTCGTTTGGTATGGCTTCATTCAGCTCCGGTTCCCAACGAT
CAAGGCGAGTTACATGATCCCCCATGTTGTGCAAAAAAGCGGTTAGCTCCTTCGGTCCTCCGATCGTTGT
CAGAAGTAAGTTGGCCGCAGTGTTATCACTCATGGTTATGGCAGCACTGCATAATTCTCTTACTGTCATG
CCATCCGTAAGATGCTTTTCTGTGACTGGTGAGTACTCAACCAAGTCATTCTGAGAATAGTGTATGCGGC
GACCGAGTTGCTCTTGCCCGGCGTCAATACGGGATAATACCGCGCCACATAGCAGAACTTTAAAAGTGCT
CATCATTGGAAAACGTTCTTCGGGGCGAAAACTCTCAAGGATCTTACCGCTGTTGAGATCCAGTTCGATG
TAACCCACTCGTGCACCCAACTGATCTTCAGCATCTTTTACTTTCACCAGCGTTTCTGGGTGAGCAAAAA
CAGGAAGGCAAAATGCCGCAAAAAAGGGAATAAGGGCGACACGGAAATGTTGAATACTCATACTCTTCCT
TTTTCAATATTATTGAAGCATTTATCAGGGTTATTGTCTCATGAGCGGATACATATTTGAATGTATTTAG
AAAAATAAACAAATAGGGGTTCCGCGCACATTTCCCCGAAAAGTGCCACCTGAACGAAGCATCTGTGCTT
CATTTTGTAGAACAAAAATGCAACGCGAGAGCGCTAATTTTTCAAACAAAGAATCTGAGCTGCATTTTTA
CAGAACAGAAATGCAACGCGAAAGCGCTATTTTACCAACGAAGAATCTGTGCTTCATTTTTGTAAAACAA
AAATGCAACGCGAGAGCGCTAATTTTTCAAACAAAGAATCTGAGCTGCATTTTTACAGAACAGAAATGCA
ACGCGAGAGCGCTATTTTACCAACAAAGAATCTATACTTCTTTTTTGTTCTACAAAAATGCATCCCGAGA
GCGCTATTTTTCTAACAAAGCATCTTAGATTACTTTTTTTCTCCTTTGTGCGCTCTATAATGCAGTCTCT
TGATAACTTTTTGCACTGTAGGTCCGTTAAGGTTAGAAGAAGGCTACTTTGGTGTCTATTTTCTCTTCCA
TAAAAAAAGCCTGACTCCACTTCCCGCGTTTACTGATTACTAGCGAAGCTGCGGGTGCATTTTTTCAAGA
TAAAGGCATCCCCGATTATATTCTATACCGATGTGGATTGCGCATACTTTGTGAACAGAAAGTGATAGCG
TTGATGATTCTTCATTGGTCAGAAAATTATGAACGGTTTCTTCTATTTTGTCTCTATATACTACGTATAG
GAAATGTTTACATTTTCGTATTGTTTTCGATTCACTCTATGAATAGTTCTTACTACAATTTTTTTGTCTA
AAGAGTAATACTAGAGATAAACATAAAAAATGTAGAGGTCGAGTTTAGATGCAAGTTCAAGGAGCGAAAG
GTGGATGGGTAGGTTATATAGGGATATAGCACAGAGATATATAGCAAAGAGATACTTTTGAGCAATGTTT
GTGGAAGCGGTATTCGCAATATTTTAGTAGCTCGTTACAGTCCGGTGCGTTTTTGGTTTTTTGAAAGTGC
GTCTTCAGAGCGCTTTTGGTTTTCAAAAGCGCTCTGAAGTTCCTATACTTTCTAGAGAATAGGAACTTCG
GAATAGGAACTTCAAAGCGTTTCCGAAAACGAGCGCTTCCGAAAATGCAACGCGAGCTGCGCACATACAG
CTCACTGTTCACGTCGCACCTATATCTGCGTGTTGCCTGTATATATATATACATGAGAAGAACGGCATAG
TGCGTGTTTATGCTTAAATGCGTACTTATATGCGTCTATTTATGTAGGATGAAAGGTAGTCTAGTACCTC
CTGTGATATTATCCCATTCCATGCGGGGTATCGTATGCTTCCTTCAGCACTACCCTTTAGCTGTTCTATA
TGCTGCCACTCCTCAATTGGATTAGTCTCATCCTTCAATGCTATCATTTCCTTTGATATTGGATCATACT
AAGAAACCATTATTATCATGACATTAACCTATAAAAATAGGCGTATCACGAGGCCCTTTCGTCTCGCGCG
TTTCGGTGATGACGGTGAAAACCTCTGACACATGCAGCTCCCGGAGACGGTCACAGCTTGTCTGTAAGCG
GATGCCGGGAGCAGACAAGCCCGTCAGGGCGCGTCAGCGGGTGTTGGCGGGTGTCGGGGCTGGCTTAACT
ATGCGGCATCAGAGCAGATTGTACTGAGAGTGCACCATAGATCAACGACATTACTATATATATAATATAG
GAAGCATTTAATAGAACAGCATCGTAATATATGTGTACTTTGCAGTTATGACGCCAGATGGCAGTAGTGG
AAGATATTCTTTATTGAAAAATAGCTTGTCACCTTACGTACAATCTTGATCCGGAGCTTTTCTTTTTTTG
CCGATTAAGAATTAATTCGGTCGAAAAAAGAAAAGGAGAGGGCCAAGAGGGAGGGCATTGGTGACTATTG
AGCACGTGAGTATACGTGATTAAGCACACAAAGGCAGCTTGGAGTATGTCTGTTATTAATTTCACAGGTA
GTTCTGGTCCATTGGTGAAAGTTTGCGGCTTGCAGAGCACAGAGGCCGCAGAATGTGCTCTAGATTCCGA
TGCTGACTTGCTGGGTATTATATGTGTGCCCAATAGAAAGAGAACAATTGACCCGGTTATTGCAAGGAAA
ATTTCAAGTCTTGTAAAAGCATATAAAAATAGTTCAGGCACTCCGAAATACTTGGTTGGCGTGTTTCGTA
ATCAACCTAAGGAGGATGTTTTGGCTCTGGTCAATGATTACGGCATTGATATCGTCCAACTGCATGGAGA
TGAGTCGTGGCAAGAATACCAAGAGTTCCTCGGTTTGCCAGTTATTAAAAGACTCGTATTTCCAAAAGAC
TGCAACATACTACTCAGTGCAGCTTCACAGAAACCTCATTCGTTTATTCCCTTGTTTGATTCAGAAGCAG
GTGGGACAGGTGAACTTTTGGATTGGAACTCGATTTCTGACTGGGTTGGAAGGCAAGAGAGCCCCGAAAG
CTTACATTTTATGTTAGCTGGTGGACTGACGCCAGAAAATGTTGGTGATGCGCTTAGATTAAATGGCGTT
ATTGGTGTTGATGTAAGCGGAGGTGTGGAGACAAATGGTGTAAAAGACTCTAACAAAATAGCAAATTTCG
TCAAAAATGCTAAGAAATAGGTTATTACTGAGTAGTATTTATTTAAGTATTGTTTGTGCACTTGCCGATC
TATGCGGTGTGAAATACCGCACAGATGCGTAAGGAGAAAATACCGCATCAGGAAATTGTAAGCGTTAATA
TTTTGTTAAAATTCGCGTTAAATTTTTGTTAAATCAGCTCATTTTTTAACCAATAGGCCGAAATCGGCAA
AATCCCTTATAAATCAAAAGAATAGACCGAGATAGGGT
[37 nt withheld, positions 15383-15419]
AAAGAACGTGGACTCCAACGTCAAAGG
[49 nt withheld, positions 15447-15495]
T
[91 nt withheld, positions 15497-15587]
G
[124 nt withheld, positions 15589-15712]
CCATTCGCCATTCAGGCTGCGCAACTGTTGGGAAGGGCGATCGGTGCGGGCCTCTTCGCTATTACGCCAG
CTGGCGAAAGGGGGATGTGCTGCAAGGCGATTAAGTTG
